Addgene plasmid #145628: pGBW-m4046960
Purpose: Bacterial Expression plasmid for SARS-CoV-2 nsp11
Depositing lab: Ginkgo Bioworks & Benjie Chen. Depositing organization: Ginkgo Bioworks.
Backbone
  Vector backbone: ori-013 - marker | cmR
  Backbone size w/o insert (bp): 1462
  Vector type: Bacterial Expression
Growth in bacteria
  Bacterial resistance: Chloramphenicol, 25 μg/mL
  Growth temperature: 30°C
  Growth strain: DH5alpha
  Copy number: High Copy
Gene/Insert
  Gene/Insert name: SARS-CoV-2 nsp11
  Species: Escherichia coli str. K-12 substr. MG1655; Severe acute respiratory syndrome coronavirus 2
  Insert size (bp): 38
  Mutation: Escherichia coli recode 1
  Entrez Gene: ORF1ab (a.k.a. GU280_gp01)
  Promoter: Promoter | pT7 ; Operator | lacO ; RBS | T7_rbs ; Start Codon | ATG
  Tag / fusion protein: Cleavable TEV;HA (C terminal on backbone)
  Cloning method: Unknown
Resource information
  A portion of this plasmid was derived from a plasmid made by: GinkgoBioworks
Depositor comments: NCBI Reference Sequence: YP_009725312.1
How to cite: pGBW-m4046960 was a gift from Ginkgo Bioworks & Benjie Chen (Addgene plasmid # 145628 ; http://n2t.net/addgene:145628 ; RRID:Addgene_145628)
