[The description below was written by a language model from this plasmid's Addgene catalogue record and pLannotate feature annotations shown in this document.]
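Description:
pGBW-m4046960 is a very compact bacterial expression plasmid (about 1.8 kb in total) built on a minimal synthetic backbone for producing the SARS-CoV-2 nsp11 peptide in Escherichia coli. Propagation depends on a high-copy ColE1/pUC-type origin of replication. Selection is by chloramphenicol, conferred by a chloramphenicol acetyltransferase (cat) gene driven by its own promoter and followed by a minimal lambda t0 terminator. Beyond these two maintenance elements and the expression cassette, the annotated sequence contains essentially nothing else.

The expression cassette consists of a T7 promoter immediately followed by a lac operator, then the strong ribosome binding site from bacteriophage T7 gene 10 and an ATG start codon. Transcription therefore requires T7 RNA polymerase. It can be held off by lac repressor and relieved with IPTG, although no lacI gene is annotated on the plasmid, so both the polymerase and the repressor would have to come from the host strain. The insert is a very short (38 bp) coding segment for nsp11, a small product of the viral ORF1ab polyprotein, recoded with E. coli codon usage. According to the catalogue entry, the backbone supplies a C-terminal TEV protease cleavage site and HA epitope tag, which would allow immunodetection or capture of the peptide and subsequent removal of the tag. The automated feature table does not annotate the nsp11 segment, the TEV site or the HA tag, and no terminator is annotated directly downstream of the coding region. The record gives the purpose simply as bacterial expression of nsp11.
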