Features (pLannotate 1.2.2; 7 found; start..end, strand, type, name):
     20..38      +  promoter       T7 promoter: promoter for bacteriophage T7 RNA polymerase
     39..63      +  protein_bind   lac operator: The lac repressor binds to the lac operator to inhibit transcription in E. coli. This inhibition can be relieved by adding lactose or isopropyl-β-D-thiogalactopyranoside (IPTG). lac repressor encoded by lacI
     78..100     +  RBS            RBS: efficient ribosome binding site from bacteriophage T7 gene 10 (Olins and Rangwala, 1989)
    314..902     +  rep_origin     ori: high-copy-number ColE1/pMB1/pBR322/pUC origin of replication
    910..1007    +  promoter       cat promoter: promoter of the E. coli cat gene encoding chloramphenicol acetyltransferase
   1008..1664    +  CDS            cat: CAT_ECOLX - Experimental evidence at protein level: Swiss-Prot protein existence level 1. This enzyme is an effector of chloramphenicol resistance in bacteria. From Escherichia coli. This protein is used as a marker in many commonly used cloning vectors, such as pACYC184.
   1738..1772    +  terminator     lambda t0 terminator: minimal transcription terminator from phage lambda (Scholtissek and Grosse, 1987)
>Addgene plasmid #145628 | pGBW-m4046960 | depositor full sequence | sequence record 287805 | Full Sequence
GATCTCGATCCCGCGAAATTAATACGACTCACTATAGGGGAATTGTGAGCGGATAACAATTCCCCTCTAG
AAATAATTTTGTTTAACTTTAAGAAGGAGACTCTTCTATGAGCGCTGATGCGCAAAGTTTTCTCAATGGT
TTCGCCGTAGAGAACCTGTACTTTCAAAGCTACCCGTATGACGTTCCTGATTATGCCTAACCGGCTTATC
GGTCAGTTTCACCTGATTTACGTAAAAACCCGCTTCGGCGGGTTTTTGCTTTTGGAGGGGCAGAAAGATG
AATGACTGTCCACGACGCTATACCCAAAAGAAATTGAGATCCTTTTTTTCTGCGCGTAATCTGCTGCTTG
CAAACAAAAAAACCACCGCTACCAGCGGTGGTTTGTTTGCCGGATCAAGAGCTACCAACTCTTTTTCCGA
AGGTAACTGGCTTCAGCAGAGCGCAGATACCAAATACTGTTCTTCTAGTGTAGCCGTAGTTAGGCCACCA
CTTCAAGAACTCTGTAGCACCGCCTACATACCTCGCTCTGCTAATCCTGTTACCAGTGGCTGCTGCCAGT
GGCGATAAGTCGTGTCTTACCGGGTTGGACTCAAGACGATAGTTACCGGATAAGGCGCAGCGGTCGGGCT
GAACGGGGGGTTCGTGCACACAGCCCAGCTTGGAGCGAACGACCTACACCGAACTGAGATACCTACAGCG
TGAGCTATGAGAAAGCGCCACGCTTCCCGAAGGGAGAAAGGCGGACAGGTATCCGGTAAGCGGCAGGGTC
GGAACAGGAGAGCGCACGAGGGAGCTTCCAGGGGGAAACGCCTGGTATCTTTATAGTCCTGTCGGGTTTC
GCCACCTCTGACTTGAGCGTCGATTTTTGTGATGCTCGTCAGGGGGGCGGAGCCTATGGAAATTGATCGG
GCACGTAAGAGGTTCCAACTTTCACCATAATGAAATAAGATCACTACCGGGCGTATTTTTTGAGTTATCG
AGATTTTCAGGAGCTAAGGAAGCTAAAATGGAGAAAAAAATCACTGGATATACCACCGTTGATATATCCC
AATGGCATCGTAAAGAACATTTTGAGGCATTTCAGTCAGTTGCTCAATGTACCTATAACCAGACCGTTCA
GCTGGATATTACGGCCTTTTTAAAGACCGTAAAGAAAAATAAGCACAAGTTTTATCCGGCCTTTATTCAC
ATTCTTGCCCGCCTGATGAATGCTCATCCGGAATTTCGTATGGCAATGAAAGACGGTGAGCTGGTGATAT
GGGATAGTGTTCACCCTTGTTACACCGTTTTCCATGAGCAAACTGAAACGTTTTCATCGCTCTGGAGTGA
ATACCACGACGATTTCCGGCAGTTTCTACACATATATTCGCAAGATGTGGCGTGTTACGGTGAAAACCTG
GCCTATTTCCCTAAAGGGTTTATTGAGAATATGTTTTTCGTTTCAGCCAATCCCTGGGTGAGTTTCACCA
GTTTTGATTTAAACGTGGCCAATATGGACAACTTCTTCGCCCCCGTTTTCACCATGGGCAAATATTATAC
GCAAGGCGACAAGGTGCTGATGCCGCTGGCGATTCAGGTTCATCATGCCGTTTGTGATGGCTTCCATGTC
GGCAGAATGCTTAATGAATTACAACAGTACTGCGATGAGTGGCAGGGCGGGGCGTAATTTGATATCGAGC
TCGCTTGGACTCCTGTTGATAGATCCAGTAATGACCTCAGAACTCCATCTGGATTTGTTCAGAACGCTCG
GTTGCCGCCGGGCGTTTTTTATTGGT
